>Addgene plasmid #87647 | UAS-7xHalo7::CAAX | addgene full sequence | sequence record 175033 | Addgene NGS Result
GACTCAGGTGGCACTTTTCGGGGAAATGTGCGCGGAACCCCTATTTGTTTATTTTTCTAAATACATTCAA
ATATGTATCCGCTCATGAGACAATAACCCTGATAAATGCTTCAATAATATTGAAAAAGGAAGAGTATGAG
TATTCAACATTTCCGTGTCGCCCTTATTCCCTTTTTTGCGGCATTTTGCCTTCCTGTTTTTGCTCACCCA
GAAACGCTGGTGAAAGTAAAAGATGCTGAAGATCAGTTGGGTGCACGAGTGGGTTACATCGAACTGGATC
TCAACAGCGGTAAGATCCTTGAGAGTTTTCGCCCCGAAGAACGTTTTCCAATGATGAGCACTTTTAAAGT
TCTGCTATGTGGCGCGGTATTATCCCGTATTGACGCCGGGCAAGAGCAACTCGGTCGCCGCATACACTAT
TCTCAGAATGACTTGGTTGAGTACTCACCAGTCACAGAAAAGCATCTTACGGATGGCATGACAGTAAGAG
AATTATGCAGTGCTGCCATAACCATGAGTGATAACACTGCGGCCAACTTACTTCTGACAACGATCGGAGG
ACCGAAGGAGCTAACCGCTTTTTTGCACAACATGGGGGATCATGTAACTCGCCTTGATCGTTGGGAACCG
GAGCTGAATGAAGCCATACCAAACGACGAGCGTGACACCACGATGCCTGTAGCAATGGCAACAACGTTGC
GCAAACTATTAACTGGCGAACTACTTACTCTAGCTTCCCGGCAACAATTAATAGACTGGATGGAGGCGGA
TAAAGTTGCAGGACCACTTCTGCGCTCGGCCCTTCCGGCTGGCTGGTTTATTGCTGATAAATCTGGAGCC
GGTGAGCGTGGGTCTCGCGGTATCATTGCAGCACTGGGGCCAGATGGTAAGCCCTCCCGTATCGTAGTTA
TCTACACGACGGGGAGTCAGGCAACTATGGATGAACGAAATAGACAGATCGCTGAGATAGGTGCCTCACT
GATTAAGCATTGGTAACTGTCAGACCAAGTTTACTCATATATACTTTAGATTGATTTAAAACTTCATTTT
TAATTTAAAAGGATCTAGGTGAAGATCCTTTTTGATAATCTCATGACCAAAATCCCTTAACGTGAGTTTT
CGTTCCACTGAGCGTCAGACCCCGTAGAAAAGATCAAAGGATCTTCTTGAGATCCTTTTTTTCTGCGCGT
AATCTGCTGCTTGCAAACAAAAAAACCACCGCTACCAGCGGTGGTTTGTTTGCCGGATCAAGAGCTACCA
ACTCTTTTTCCGAAGGTAACTGGCTTCAGCAGAGCGCAGATACCAAATACTGTTCTTCTAGTGTAGCCGT
AGTTAGGCCACCACTTCAAGAACTCTGTAGCACCGCCTACATACCTCGCTCTGCTAATCCTGTTACCAGT
GGCTGCTGCCAGTGGCGATAAGTCGTGTCTTACCGGGTTGGACTCAAGACGATAGTTACCGGATAAGGCG
CAGCGGTCGGGCTGAACGGGGGGTTCGTGCACACAGCCCAGCTTGGAGCGAACGACCTACACCGAACTGA
GATACCTACAGCGTGAGCTATGAGAAAGCGCCACGCTTCCCGAAGGGAGAAAGGCGGACAGGTATCCGGT
AAGCGGCAGGGTCGGAACAGGAGAGCGCACGAGGGAGCTTCCAGGGGGAAACGCCTGGTATCTTTATAGT
CCTGTCGGGTTTCGCCACCTCTGACTTGAGCGTCGATTTTTGTGATGCTCGTCAGGGGGGCGGAGCCTAT
GGAAAAACGCCAGCAACGCGGCCTTTTTACGGTTCCTGGCCTTTTGCTGGCCTTTTGCTCACATGTTACC
GTCGACGATGTAGGTCACGGTCTCGAAGCCGCGGTGCGGGTGCCAGGGCGTGCCCTTGGGCTCCCCGGGC
GCGTACTCCACCTCACCCATCTGGTCCATCATGATGAACGGGTCGAGGTGGCGGTAGTTGATCCCGGCGA
ACGCGCGGCGCACCGGGAAGCCCTCGCCCTCGAAACCGCTGGGCGCGGTGGTCACGGTGAGCACGGGACG
TGCGACGGCGTCGGCGGGTGCGGATACGCGGGGCAGCGTCAGCGGGTTCTCGACGGTCACGGCGGGCATG
TCGACAAGCCGAACATATGGGCGCGCCTAGTATGTATGTAAGTTAATAAAACCCATTTTTGCGGAAAGTA
GATAAAAAAAACATTTTTTTTTTTTACTGCACTGGATATCATTGAACTTATCTGATCAGTTTTAAATTTA
CTTCGATCCAAGGGTATTTGATGTACCAGGTTCTTTCGATTACCTCTCACTCAAAATGACATTCCACTCA
AAGTCAGCGCTGTTTGCCTCCTTCTCTGTCCACAGAAATATCGCCGTCTCTTTCGCCGCTGCGTCCGCTA
TCTCTTTCGCCACCGTTTGTAGCGTTACGTAGCGTCAATGTCCGCCTTCAGTTGCATTTTGTCAGCGGTT
TCGTGACGAAGCTCCAAGCGGTTTACGCCATCAATTAAACACAAAGTGCTGTGCCAAAACTCCTCTCGCT
TCTTATTTTTGTTTGTTTTTTGAGTGATTGGGGTGGTGATTGGTTTTGGGTGGGTAAGCAGGGGAAAGTG
TGAAAAATCCCGGCAATGGGCCAAGAGGATCAGGAGCTATTAATTCGCGGAGGCAGCAAACACCCATCTG
CCGAGCATCTGAACAATGTGAGTAGTACATGTGCATACATCTTAAGTTCACTTGATCTATAGGAACTGCG
ATTGCAACATCAAATTGTATGCGGCGTGAGAACTGCGACCCACAAAAATCCCAAACCGCAATTGCACAAA
CAAATAGTGACACGAAACAGATTATTCTGGTAGCTGTTCTCGCTATATAAGACAATTTTTGAGATCATAT
CATGATCAAGACATCTAAAGGCATTCATTTTCGACTATATTCTTTTTTACAAAAAATATAACAACCAGAT
ATTTTAAGCTGATCCTAGATGCACAAAAAATAAATAAAAGTATAAACCTACTTCGTAGGATACTTCGGGG
TACTTTTTGTTCGGGGTTAGATGAGCATAACGCTAGTAGTTGATATTTGAGATCCCCTATCATTGCAGGG
TGACAGCGGAGCGGCTTCGCAGAGCTGCATTAACCAGGGCTTCGGGCAGGCCAAAAACTACGGCACGCTC
CGGCCACCCAGTCCGCCGGAGGACTCCGGTTCAGGGAGCGGCCAACTAGCCGAGAACCTCACCTATGCCT
GGCACAATATGGACATCTTTGGGGCGGTCAATCAGCCGGGCTCCGGATGGCGGCAGCTGGTCAACCGGAC
ACGCGGACTATTCTGCAACGAGCGACACATACCGGCGCCCAGGAAACATTTGCTCAAGAACGGTGAGTTT
CTATTCGCAGTCGGCTGATCTGTGTGAAATCTTAATAAAGGGTCCAATTACCAATTTGAAACTCAGTTTG
CGGCGTGGCCTATCCGGGCGAACTTTTGGCCGTGATGGGCAGTTCCGGTGCCGGAAAGACGACCCTGCTG
AATGCCCTTGCCTTTCGATCGCCGCAGGGCATCCAAGTATCGCCATCCGGGATGCGACTGCTCAATGGCC
AACCTGTGGACGCCAAGGAGATGCAGGCCAGGTGCGCCTATGTCCAGCAGGATGACCTCTTTATCGGCTC
CCTAACGGCCAGGGAACACCTGATTTTCCAAGCCATGGTGCGGATGCCACGACATCTGACCTATCGGCAG
CGAGTGGCCCGCGTGGATCAGGTGATCCAGGAGCTTTCGCTCAGCAAATGTCAGCACACGATCATCGGTG
TGCCCGGCAGGGTGAAAGGTCTGTCCGGCGGAGAAAGGAAGCGTCTGGCATTCGCCTCCGAGGCTCTAAC
CGATCCGCCGCTTCTGATCTGCGATGAGCCCACCTCCGGACTGGACTCCTTTACCGCCCACAGCGTCGTC
CAGGTGCTGAAGAAGCTGTCGCAGAAGGGCAAGACCGTCATCCTGACCATTCATCAGCCGTCTTCCGAGC
TGTTTGAGCTCTTTGACAAGATCCTTCTGATGGCCGAGGGCAGGGTAGCTTTCTTGGGCACTCCCAGCGA
AGCCGTCGACTTCTTTTCCTAGTGAGTTCGATGTGTTTATTAAGGGTATCTAGTATTACATAACATCTCA
ACTCCTATCCAGCGTGGGTGCCCAGTGTCCTACCAACTACAATCCGGCGGACTTTTACGTACAGGTGTTG
GCCGTTGTGCCCGGACGGGAGATCGAGTCCCGTGATCGGATCGCCAAGATATGCGACAATTTTGCCATTA
GCAAAGTAGCCCGGGATATGGAGCAGTTGTTGGCCACCAAAAATCTGGAGAAGCCACTGGAGCAGCCGGA
GAATGGGTACACCTACAAGGCCACCTGGTTCATGCAGTTCCGGGCGGTCCTGTGGCGATCCTGGCTGTCG
GTGCTCAAGGAACCACTCCTCGTAAAAGTGCGACTTATTCAGACAACGGTGAGTGGTTCCAGTGGAAACA
AATGATATAACGCTTACAATTCTTGGAAACAAATTCGCTAGATTTTAGATAGAATTGCCTGATTCCACAC
CCTTCTTAGTTTTTTTCAATGAGATGTATAGTTTATAGTTTTGCAGAAGATAAATAAATTTCATTTAACT
CGCGAATATTAATGAGATGCGAGTAACATTTTAATTTGCAGATGGTTGCCATCTTGATTGGCCTCATCTT
TTTGGGCCAACAACTCACGCAAGTGGGTGTGATGAATATCAACGGAGCCATCTTCCTCTTCCTGACCAAC
ATGACCTTTCAAAACGTCTTTGCCACGATAAATGTAAGTCATGTTTAGAATACATTTGCATTTCAATAAT
TTACTAACTTTCTAATGAATCGATTCGATTTAGGTGTTCACCTCAGAGCTGCCAGTTTTTATGAGGGAGG
CCCGAAGTCGACTTTATCGCTGTGACACATACTTTCTGGGCAAAACGATTGCCGAATTGCCGCTTTTTCT
CACAGTGCCACTGGTCTTCACGGCGATTGCCTATCCGATGATCGGACTGCGGGCCGGAGTGCTGCACTTC
TTCAACTGCCTGGCGCTGGTCACTCTGGTGGCCAATGTGTCAACGTCCTTCGGATATCTAATATCCTGCG
CCAGCTCCTCGACCTCGATGGCGCTGTCTGTGGGTCCGCCGGTTATCATACCATTCCTGCTCTTTGGCGG
CTTCTTCTTGAACTCGGGCTCGGTGCCAGTATACCTCAAATGGTTGTCGTACCTCTCATGGTTCCGTTAC
GCCAACGAGGGTCTGCTGATTAACCAATGGGCGGACGTGGAGCCGGGCGAAATTAGCTGCACATCGTCGA
ACACCACGTGCCCCAGTTCGGGCAAGGTCATCCTGGAGACGCTTAACTTCTCCGCCGCCGATCTGCCGCT
GGACTACGTGGGTCTGGCCATTCTCATCGTGAGCTTCCGGGTGCTCGCATATCTGGCTCTAAGACTTCGG
GCCCGACGCAAGGAGTAGCCGACATATATCCGAAATAACTGCTTGTTTTTTTTTTTTACCATTATTACCA
TCGTGTTTACTGTTTATTGCCCCCTCAAAAAGCTAATGTAATTATATTTGTGCCAATAAAAACAAGATAT
GACCTATAGAATACAAGTATTTCCCCTTCGAACATCCCCACAAGTAGACTTTGGATTTGTCTTCTAACCA
AAAGACTTACACACCTGCATACCTTACATCAAAAACTCGTTTATCGCTACATAAAACACCGGGATATATT
TTTTATATACATACTTTTCAAATCGCGCGCCCTCTTCATAATTCACCTCCACCACACCACGTTTCGTAGT
TGCTCTTTCGCTGTCTCCCACCCGCTCTCCGCAACACATTCACCTTTTGTTCGACGACCTTGGAGCGACT
GTCGTTAGTTCCGCGCGATTCGGTTCGCTCAAATGGTTCCGAGTGGTTCATTTCGTCTCAATAGAAATTA
GTAATAAATATTTGTATGTACAATTTATTTGCTCCAATATATTTGTATATATTTCCCTCACAGCTATATT
TATTCTAATTTAATATTATGACTTTTTAAGGTAATTTTTTGTGACCTGTTCGGAGTGATTAGCGTTACAA
TTTGAACTGAAAGTGACATCCAGTGTTTGTTCCTTGTGTAGATGCATCTCAAAAAAATGGTGGGCATAAT
AGTGTTGTTTATATATATCAAAAATAACAACTATAATAATAAGAATACATTTAATTTAGAAAATGCTTGG
ATTTCACTGGAACTAGGGCGCGCCTCCGGAACATAATGGTGCAGGGCGCTGACTTCCGCGTTTCCAGACT
TTACGAAACACGGAAACCGAAGACCATTCATGTTGTTGCTCAGGTCGCAGACGTTTTGCAGCAGCAGTCG
CTTCACGTTCGCTCGCGTATCGGTGATTCATTCTGCTAACCAGTAAGGCAACCCCGCCAGCCTAGCCGGG
TCCTCAACGACAGGAGCACGATCATGCGCACCCGTGGCCAGGGCCGCAAGCTTGCATGCCTGCAGGTCGG
AGTACTGTCCTCCGAGCGGAGTACTGTCCTCCGAGCGGAGTACTGTCCTCCGAGCGGAGTACTGTCCTCC
GAGCGGAGTACTGTCCTCCGAGCGGAGACTCTAGCCCTAGGGCATGCCTGCAGGTCGGAGTACTGTCCTC
CGAGCGGAGTACTGTCCTCCGAGCGGAGTACTGTCCTCCGAGCGGAGTACTGTCCTCCGAGCGGAGTACT
GTCCTCCGAGCGGAGACTCTAGCGCTAGCGACGTCGAGCGCCGGAGTATAAATAGAGGCGCTTCGTCTAC
GGAGCGACAATTCAATTCAAACAAGCAAAGTGAACACGTCGCTAAGCGAAAGCTAAGCAAATAAACAAGC
GCAGCTGAACAAGCTAAACAATCTGCAGTAAAGTGCAAGTTAAAGTGAATCAATTAAAAGTAACCAGCAA
CCAAGTAAATCAACTGCAACTACTGAAATCTGCCAAGAAGTAATTATTGAATACAAGAAGAGAACTCTGA
ATAGATCTAAAAGGTAGGTTCAACCACTGATGCCTAGGCACACCGAAACGACTAACCCTAATTCTTATCC
TTTACTTCAGGCGGCCGCAACTCCTAAAAAACCGCCACCATGGCAGAAATCGGTACTGGCTTTCCATTCG
ACCCCCATTATGTGGAAGTCCTGGGCGAGCGCATGCACTACGTCGATGTTGGTCCGCGCGATGGCACCCC
TGTGCTGTTCCTGCACGGTAACCCGACCTCCTCCTACGTGTGGCGCAACATCATCCCGCATGTTGCACCG
ACCCATCGCTGCATTGCTCCAGACCTGATCGGTATGGGCAAATCCGACAAACCAGACCTGGGTTATTTCT
TCGACGACCACGTCCGCTTCATGGATGCCTTCATCGAAGCCCTGGGTCTGGAAGAGGTCGTCCTGGTCAT
TCACGACTGGGGCTCCGCTCTGGGTTTCCACTGGGCCAAGCGCAATCCAGAGCGCGTCAAAGGTATTGCA
TTTATGGAGTTCATCCGCCCTATCCCGACCTGGGACGAATGGCCAGAATTTGCCCGCGAGACCTTCCAGG
CCTTCCGCACCACCGACGTCGGCCGCAAGCTGATCATCGATCAGAACGTTTTTATCGAGGGTACGCTGCC
GATGGGTGTCGTCCGCCCGCTGACTGAAGTCGAGATGGACCATTACCGCGAGCCGTTCCTGAATCCTGTT
GACCGCGAGCCACTGTGGCGCTTCCCAAACGAGCTGCCAATCGCCGGTGAGCCAGCGAACATCGTCGCGC
TGGTCGAAGAATACATGGACTGGCTGCACCAGTCCCCTGTCCCGAAGCTGCTGTTCTGGGGCACCCCAGG
CGTTCTGATCCCACCGGCCGAAGCCGCTCGCCTGGCCAAAAGCCTGCCTAACTGCAAGGCTGTGGACATC
GGCCCGGGTCTGAATCTGCTGCAAGAAGACAACCCGGACCTGATCGGCAGCGAGATCGCGCGCTGGCTGT
CGACGCTCGAAATTTCCGGCAGATCTACTAGAGGATCCATGGCAGAAATCGGTACTGGCTTTCCATTCGA
CCCCCATTATGTGGAAGTCCTGGGCGAGCGCATGCACTACGTCGATGTTGGTCCGCGCGATGGCACCCCT
GTGCTGTTCCTGCACGGTAACCCGACCTCCTCCTACGTGTGGCGCAACATCATCCCGCATGTTGCACCGA
CCCATCGCTGCATTGCTCCAGACCTGATCGGTATGGGCAAATCCGACAAACCAGACCTGGGTTATTTCTT
CGACGACCACGTCCGCTTCATGGATGCCTTCATCGAAGCCCTGGGTCTGGAAGAGGTCGTCCTGGTCATT
CACGACTGGGGCTCCGCTCTGGGTTTCCACTGGGCCAAGCGCAATCCAGAGCGCGTCAAAGGTATTGCAT
TTATGGAGTTCATCCGCCCTATCCCGACCTGGGACGAATGGCCAGAATTTGCCCGCGAGACCTTCCAGGC
CTTCCGCACCACCGACGTCGGCCGCAAGCTGATCATCGATCAGAACGTTTTTATCGAGGGTACGCTGCCG
ATGGGTGTCGTCCGCCCGCTGACTGAAGTCGAGATGGACCATTACCGCGAGCCGTTCCTGAATCCTGTTG
ACCGCGAGCCACTGTGGCGCTTCCCAAACGAGCTGCCAATCGCCGGTGAGCCAGCGAACATCGTCGCGCT
GGTCGAAGAATACATGGACTGGCTGCACCAGTCCCCTGTCCCGAAGCTGCTGTTCTGGGGCACCCCAGGC
GTTCTGATCCCACCGGCCGAAGCCGCTCGCCTGGCCAAAAGCCTGCCTAACTGCAAGGCTGTGGACATCG
GCCCGGGTCTGAATCTGCTGCAAGAAGACAACCCGGACCTGATCGGCAGCGAGATCGCGCGCTGGCTGTC
GACGCTCGAAATTTCCGGCAGATCTACTAGAGGATCCATGGCAGAAATCGGTACTGGCTTTCCATTCGAC
CCCCATTATGTGGAAGTCCTGGGCGAGCGCATGCACTACGTCGATGTTGGTCCGCGCGATGGCACCCCTG
TGCTGTTCCTGCACGGTAACCCGACCTCCTCCTACGTGTGGCGCAACATCATCCCGCATGTTGCACCGAC
CCATCGCTGCATTGCTCCAGACCTGATCGGTATGGGCAAATCCGACAAACCAGACCTGGGTTATTTCTTC
GACGACCACGTCCGCTTCATGGATGCCTTCATCGAAGCCCTGGGTCTGGAAGAGGTCGTCCTGGTCATTC
ACGACTGGGGCTCCGCTCTGGGTTTCCACTGGGCCAAGCGCAATCCAGAGCGCGTCAAAGGTATTGCATT
TATGGAGTTCATCCGCCCTATCCCGACCTGGGACGAATGGCCAGAATTTGCCCGCGAGACCTTCCAGGCC
TTCCGCACCACCGACGTCGGCCGCAAGCTGATCATCGATCAGAACGTTTTTATCGAGGGTACGCTGCCGA
TGGGTGTCGTCCGCCCGCTGACTGAAGTCGAGATGGACCATTACCGCGAGCCGTTCCTGAATCCTGTTGA
CCGCGAGCCACTGTGGCGCTTCCCAAACGAGCTGCCAATCGCCGGTGAGCCAGCGAACATCGTCGCGCTG
GTCGAAGAATACATGGACTGGCTGCACCAGTCCCCTGTCCCGAAGCTGCTGTTCTGGGGCACCCCAGGCG
TTCTGATCCCACCGGCCGAAGCCGCTCGCCTGGCCAAAAGCCTGCCTAACTGCAAGGCTGTGGACATCGG
CCCGGGTCTGAATCTGCTGCAAGAAGACAACCCGGACCTGATCGGCAGCGAGATCGCGCGCTGGCTGTCG
ACGCTCGAAATTTCCGGCAGATCTACTAGAGGATCCATGGCAGAAATCGGTACTGGCTTTCCATTCGACC
CCCATTATGTGGAAGTCCTGGGCGAGCGCATGCACTACGTCGATGTTGGTCCGCGCGATGGCACCCCTGT
GCTGTTCCTGCACGGTAACCCGACCTCCTCCTACGTGTGGCGCAACATCATCCCGCATGTTGCACCGACC
CATCGCTGCATTGCTCCAGACCTGATCGGTATGGGCAAATCCGACAAACCAGACCTGGGTTATTTCTTCG
ACGACCACGTCCGCTTCATGGATGCCTTCATCGAAGCCCTGGGTCTGGAAGAGGTCGTCCTGGTCATTCA
CGACTGGGGCTCCGCTCTGGGTTTCCACTGGGCCAAGCGCAATCCAGAGCGCGTCAAAGGTATTGCATTT
ATGGAGTTCATCCGCCCTATCCCGACCTGGGACGAATGGCCAGAATTTGCCCGCGAGACCTTCCAGGCCT
TCCGCACCACCGACGTCGGCCGCAAGCTGATCATCGATCAGAACGTTTTTATCGAGGGTACGCTGCCGAT
GGGTGTCGTCCGCCCGCTGACTGAAGTCGAGATGGACCATTACCGCGAGCCGTTCCTGAATCCTGTTGAC
CGCGAGCCACTGTGGCGCTTCCCAAACGAGCTGCCAATCGCCGGTGAGCCAGCGAACATCGTCGCGCTGG
TCGAAGAATACATGGACTGGCTGCACCAGTCCCCTGTCCCGAAGCTGCTGTTCTGGGGCACCCCAGGCGT
TCTGATCCCACCGGCCGAAGCCGCTCGCCTGGCCAAAAGCCTGCCTAACTGCAAGGCTGTGGACATCGGC
CCGGGTCTGAATCTGCTGCAAGAAGACAACCCGGACCTGATCGGCAGCGAGATCGCGCGCTGGCTGTCGA
CGCTCGAAATTTCCGGCAGATCTACTAGAGGATCCATGGCAGAAATCGGTACTGGCTTTCCATTCGACCC
CCATTATGTGGAAGTCCTGGGCGAGCGCATGCACTACGTCGATGTTGGTCCGCGCGATGGCACCCCTGTG
CTGTTCCTGCACGGTAACCCGACCTCCTCCTACGTGTGGCGCAACATCATCCCGCATGTTGCACCGACCC
ATCGCTGCATTGCTCCAGACCTGATCGGTATGGGCAAATCCGACAAACCAGACCTGGGTTATTTCTTCGA
CGACCACGTCCGCTTCATGGATGCCTTCATCGAAGCCCTGGGTCTGGAAGAGGTCGTCCTGGTCATTCAC
GACTGGGGCTCCGCTCTGGGTTTCCACTGGGCCAAGCGCAATCCAGAGCGCGTCAAAGGTATTGCATTTA
TGGAGTTCATCCGCCCTATCCCGACCTGGGACGAATGGCCAGAATTTGCCCGCGAGACCTTCCAGGCCTT
CCGCACCACCGACGTCGGCCGCAAGCTGATCATCGATCAGAACGTTTTTATCGAGGGTACGCTGCCGATG
GGTGTCGTCCGCCCGCTGACTGAAGTCGAGATGGACCATTACCGCGAGCCGTTCCTGAATCCTGTTGACC
GCGAGCCACTGTGGCGCTTCCCAAACGAGCTGCCAATCGCCGGTGAGCCAGCGAACATCGTCGCGCTGGT
CGAAGAATACATGGACTGGCTGCACCAGTCCCCTGTCCCGAAGCTGCTGTTCTGGGGCACCCCAGGCGTT
CTGATCCCACCGGCCGAAGCCGCTCGCCTGGCCAAAAGCCTGCCTAACTGCAAGGCTGTGGACATCGGCC
CGGGTCTGAATCTGCTGCAAGAAGACAACCCGGACCTGATCGGCAGCGAGATCGCGCGCTGGCTGTCGAC
GCTCGAAATTTCCGGCAGATCTACTAGAGGATCCATGGCAGAAATCGGTACTGGCTTTCCATTCGACCCC
CATTATGTGGAAGTCCTGGGCGAGCGCATGCACTACGTCGATGTTGGTCCGCGCGATGGCACCCCTGTGC
TGTTCCTGCACGGTAACCCGACCTCCTCCTACGTGTGGCGCAACATCATCCCGCATGTTGCACCGACCCA
TCGCTGCATTGCTCCAGACCTGATCGGTATGGGCAAATCCGACAAACCAGACCTGGGTTATTTCTTCGAC
GACCACGTCCGCTTCATGGATGCCTTCATCGAAGCCCTGGGTCTGGAAGAGGTCGTCCTGGTCATTCACG
ACTGGGGCTCCGCTCTGGGTTTCCACTGGGCCAAGCGCAATCCAGAGCGCGTCAAAGGTATTGCATTTAT
GGAGTTCATCCGCCCTATCCCGACCTGGGACGAATGGCCAGAATTTGCCCGCGAGACCTTCCAGGCCTTC
CGCACCACCGACGTCGGCCGCAAGCTGATCATCGATCAGAACGTTTTTATCGAGGGTACGCTGCCGATGG
GTGTCGTCCGCCCGCTGACTGAAGTCGAGATGGACCATTACCGCGAGCCGTTCCTGAATCCTGTTGACCG
CGAGCCACTGTGGCGCTTCCCAAACGAGCTGCCAATCGCCGGTGAGCCAGCGAACATCGTCGCGCTGGTC
GAAGAATACATGGACTGGCTGCACCAGTCCCCTGTCCCGAAGCTGCTGTTCTGGGGCACCCCAGGCGTTC
TGATCCCACCGGCCGAAGCCGCTCGCCTGGCCAAAAGCCTGCCTAACTGCAAGGCTGTGGACATCGGCCC
GGGTCTGAATCTGCTGCAAGAAGACAACCCGGACCTGATCGGCAGCGAGATCGCGCGCTGGCTGTCGACG
CTCGAAATTTCCGGCAGATCTACTAGAGGATCCATGGCAGAAATCGGTACTGGCTTTCCATTCGACCCCC
ATTATGTGGAAGTCCTGGGCGAGCGCATGCACTACGTCGATGTTGGTCCGCGCGATGGCACCCCTGTGCT
GTTCCTGCACGGTAACCCGACCTCCTCCTACGTGTGGCGCAACATCATCCCGCATGTTGCACCGACCCAT
CGCTGCATTGCTCCAGACCTGATCGGTATGGGCAAATCCGACAAACCAGACCTGGGTTATTTCTTCGACG
ACCACGTCCGCTTCATGGATGCCTTCATCGAAGCCCTGGGTCTGGAAGAGGTCGTCCTGGTCATTCACGA
CTGGGGCTCCGCTCTGGGTTTCCACTGGGCCAAGCGCAATCCAGAGCGCGTCAAAGGTATTGCATTTATG
GAGTTCATCCGCCCTATCCCGACCTGGGACGAATGGCCAGAATTTGCCCGCGAGACCTTCCAGGCCTTCC
GCACCACCGACGTCGGCCGCAAGCTGATCATCGATCAGAACGTTTTTATCGAGGGTACGCTGCCGATGGG
TGTCGTCCGCCCGCTGACTGAAGTCGAGATGGACCATTACCGCGAGCCGTTCCTGAATCCTGTTGACCGC
GAGCCACTGTGGCGCTTCCCAAACGAGCTGCCAATCGCCGGTGAGCCAGCGAACATCGTCGCGCTGGTCG
AAGAATACATGGACTGGCTGCACCAGTCCCCTGTCCCGAAGCTGCTGTTCTGGGGCACCCCAGGCGTTCT
GATCCCACCGGCCGAAGCCGCTCGCCTGGCCAAAAGCCTGCCTAACTGCAAGGCTGTGGACATCGGCCCG
GGTCTGAATCTGCTGCAAGAAGACAACCCGGACCTGATCGGCAGCGAGATCGCGCGCTGGCTGTCGACGC
TCGAAATTTCCGGCAGATCTACTAGTCTCGAGATGAGCAAAGATGGTAAAAAGAAGAAAAAGAAGTCAAA
GACAAAGTGTGTAATTATGTAATCTAGAATGAATCGTTTTTAAAATAACAAATCAATTGTTTTATAATAT
TCGTACGATTCTTTGATTATGTAATAAAATGTGATCATTAGGAAGATTACGAAAAATATAAAAAATATGA
GTTCTGTGTGTATAACAAATGCTGTAAACGCCACAATTGTGTTTGTTGCAAATAAACCCATGATTATTTG
ATTAAAATTGTTGTTTTCTTTGTTCATAGACAATAGTGTGTTTTGCCTAAACGTGTACTGCATAAACTCC
ATGCGAGTGTATAGCGAGCTAGTGGCTAACGCTTGCCCCACCAAAGTAGATTCGTCAAAATCCTCAATTT
CATCACCCTCCTCCAAGTTTAACATTTGGCCGTCGGAATTAACTTCTAAAGATGCCACATAATCTAATAA
ATGAAATAGAGATTCAAACGTGGCGTCATCGTCCGTTTCGACCATTTCCGAAAAGAACTCGGGCATAAAC
TCTATGATTTCTCTGGACGTGGTGTTGTCGAAACTCTCAAAGTACGCAGTCAGGAACGTGCGCGACATGT
CGTCGGGAAACTCGCGCGGAAACATGTTGTTGTAACCGAACGGGTCCCATAGCGCCAAAACCAAATCTGC
CAGCGTCAATAGAATGAGCACGATGCCGACAATGGAGCTGGCTTGGATAGCGATTCGAGTTAACGGCCGG
CCGTTTAAACGAATTCTTGAAGACGAAAGGGCCTCGTGATACGCCTATTTTTATAGGTTAATGTCATGAT
AATAATGGTTTCTTA
Features (pLannotate 1.2.2; 20 found; start..end, strand, type, name):
     31..135     +  promoter       AmpR promoter: bla
    136..996     +  CDS            AmpR: β-lactamase; bla; confers resistance to ampicillin, carbenicillin, and related antibiotics
   1167..1755    +  rep_origin     ori: high-copy-number ColE1/pMB1/pBR322/pUC origin of replication
   1842..1911    +  protein_bind   attB: attB site for the φC31 integrase (Groth et al., 2000) phage φC31 integrase
   2606..5478    +  CDS            mini-white: Drosophila white gene eye color pigment; white; This is a modified version of the white gene lacking part of the first intron.
   6251..6406    +  CDS            YPB1_ECOLX (fragment): Protein predicted: Swiss-Prot protein existence level 4. From Escherichia coli.
   6488..6509    -  misc_feature   MCS (fragment): pUC18/19 multiple cloning site
   6508..6602    +  protein_bind   5X UAS: five tandem copies of the "ScaI site" 17-mer CGGAGTACTGTCCTCCG, an upstream activating sequence (UAS) that efficiently binds yeast Gal4 (Webster et al., 1988; Pfeiffer et al., 2010) GAL4
   6636..6730    +  protein_bind   5X UAS: five tandem copies of the "ScaI site" 17-mer CGGAGTACTGTCCTCCG, an upstream activating sequence (UAS) that efficiently binds yeast Gal4 (Webster et al., 1988; Pfeiffer et al., 2010) GAL4
   6761..6999    +  promoter       hsp70 promoter: Drosophila melanogaster hsp70Bb promoter
   7014..7080    +  intron         Mhc intron: modified Drosophila myosin heavy chain intron 16 (Pfeiffer et al., 2010)
   7110..8000    +  CDS            HaloTag®: modified bacterial dehalogenase that forms covalent bonds with chloroalkane derivatives
   8019..8909    +  CDS            HaloTag®: modified bacterial dehalogenase that forms covalent bonds with chloroalkane derivatives
   8928..9818    +  CDS            HaloTag®: modified bacterial dehalogenase that forms covalent bonds with chloroalkane derivatives
   9837..10727   +  CDS            HaloTag®: modified bacterial dehalogenase that forms covalent bonds with chloroalkane derivatives
  10746..11636   +  CDS            HaloTag®: modified bacterial dehalogenase that forms covalent bonds with chloroalkane derivatives
  11655..12545   +  CDS            HaloTag®: modified bacterial dehalogenase that forms covalent bonds with chloroalkane derivatives
  12564..13454   +  CDS            HaloTag®: modified bacterial dehalogenase that forms covalent bonds with chloroalkane derivatives
  13471..13532   +  CDS            K-Ras (fragment): human small GTPase proto-oncoprotein
  13553..14209   -  CDS            P74 (fragment): PIF0_NPVAC - Experimental evidence at protein level: Swiss-Prot protein existence level 1. Plays an essential role for oral infectivity of occlusion- derived virus (ODV) and functions also in host midgut attachment and fusion by binding to a specific host receptor. From Autographa californica nuclear polyhedrosis virus (AcMNPV).
