[The description below was written by a language model from this plasmid's Addgene catalogue record and pLannotate feature annotations shown in this document.]
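Description:
UAS-7xHalo7::CAAX is a Drosophila transgenesis and expression plasmid built on the pJFRC81 backbone, intended for generating fly lines that express a membrane-targeted chemical labelling tag under GAL4 control. In bacteria it is maintained as a high-copy plasmid through a ColE1/pUC-type origin and selected with ampicillin via the β-lactamase gene. For fly work it carries a φC31 integrase attB site, which allows site-specific insertion into attP landing sites in the genome, and a mini-white eye-colour marker for identifying transformants.

The expression cassette begins with two blocks of five GAL4-binding UAS repeats (ten sites in total) upstream of the Drosophila hsp70 basal promoter, followed by a modified myosin heavy chain intron of the kind used to boost expression. The synthetic insert consists of seven tandem copies of HaloTag, a modified bacterial dehalogenase that bonds covalently to chloroalkane-derivatised ligands, separated by short linkers. It ends in a short fragment derived from human K-Ras, which corresponds to the CAAX element in the construct name. CAAX motifs direct prenylation and so anchor the fusion protein to membranes. Downstream lies an antisense fragment matching the AcMNPV baculovirus p74 gene. It probably belongs to the 3′ untranslated and polyadenylation region of the backbone, but the record does not annotate a terminator explicitly.

Crossing the resulting transgenic flies to a GAL4 driver line expresses the multimerised tag in chosen cells, whose membranes can then be stained with fluorescent Halo ligands. The associated publication title points to second-generation chemical tags with better sensitivity and speed, consistent with repeating the tag to increase signal per molecule.
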