Addgene plasmid #87647: UAS-7xHalo7::CAAX
Purpose: For creating drosophila transgenics expressing UAS-7xHalo7::CAAX
Depositing lab: Gregory Jefferis. Depositing organization: MRC Laboratory of Molecular Biology. Publication: Second-Generation Drosophila Chemical Tags: Sensitivity, Versatility, and Speed. Sutcliffe B, Ng J, Auer TO, Pasche M, Benton R, Jefferis GS, Cachero S. Genetics. 2017 Apr;205(4):1399-1408. doi: 10.1534/genetics.116.199281. Epub 2017 Feb 16. PubMed 28209589.
Backbone
  Vector backbone: pJFRC81
  Vector type: Insect Expression
Growth in bacteria
  Bacterial resistance: Ampicillin, 100 μg/mL
  Growth temperature: 37°C
  Growth strain: DH5alpha
  Copy number: High Copy
Gene/Insert
  Gene/Insert name: 7xHalo7::CAAX
  Species: Synthetic
  Cloning method: Restriction Enzyme; 5′ cloning site unknown (unknown if destroyed); 3′ cloning site unknown (unknown if destroyed)
Terms and licenses: Academic/Nonprofit Terms; Industry Terms: Not Available to Industry
Depositor comments: GenBank accession number: KY511557
How to cite: UAS-7xHalo7::CAAX was a gift from Gregory Jefferis (Addgene plasmid # 87647 ; http://n2t.net/addgene:87647 ; RRID:Addgene_87647)
